>Addgene plasmid #129013 | pMM0652 | addgene full sequence | sequence record 259470 | Addgene NGS Result
AGCAGTTACAGAGATGTTACGAACCACTAGTGCACTGCAGTACACGGTTTCCTTGAAATTTTTTTGATTC
GGTAATCTCCGAACAGAAGGAAGAACGAAGGAAGGAGCACAGACTTAGATTGGTATATATACGCATATGT
AGTGTTGAAGAAACATGAAATTGCCCAGTATTCTTAACCCAACTGCACAGAACAAAAACGTGCAGGAAAC
GAAGATAAATCATGTCGAAAGCTACATATAAGGAACGTGCTGCTACTCATCCTAGTCCTGTTGCTGCCAA
GCTATTTAATATCATGCACGAAAAGCAAACAAACTTGTGTGCTTCATTGGATGTTCGTACCACCAAGGAA
TTACTGGAGTTAGTTGAAGCATTAGGTCCCAAAATTTGTTTACTAAAAACACATGTGGATATCTTGACTG
ATTTTTCCATGGAGGGCACAGTTAAGCCGCTAAAGGCATTATCCGCCAAGTACAATTTTTTACTCTTCGA
GGACAGAAAATTTGCTGACATTGGTAATACAGTCAAATTGCAGTACTCTGCGGGTGTATACAGAATAGCA
GAATGGGCAGACATTACGAATGCACACGGTGTGGTGGGCCCAGGTATTGTTAGCGGTTTGAAGCAGGCGG
CAGAAGAAGTAACAAAGGAACCTAGAGGCCTTTTGATGTTAGCAGAATTGTCATGCAAGGGCTCCCTATC
TACTGGAGAATATACTAAGGGTACTGTTGACATTGCGAAGAGCGACAAAGATTTTGTTATCGGCTTTATT
GCTCAAAGAGACATGGGTGGAAGAGATGAAGGTTACGATTGGTTGATTATGACACCCGGTGTGGGTTTAG
ATGACAAGGGAGATGCATTGGGTCAACAGTATAGAACCGTGGATGATGTGGTTTCTACAGGATCTGACAT
TATTATTGTTGGAAGAGGACTATTTGCAAAGGGAAGGGATGCTAAGGTAGAGGGTGAACGTTACAGAAAA
GCAGGCTGGGAAGCATATTTGAGAAGATGCGGCCAGCAAAACTAAAAAACTGTATTATAAGTAAATGCAT
GTATACTAAACTCACAAATTAGAGCTTCAATTTAATTATATCAGTTATTACCCGAGTAGAGCACTTGAAT
CCACTGCCCCGGGAATCTCGGTCGTAATGATTTCTATAATGACGAAAAAAAAAAAATTGGAAAGAAAAAG
CTTCATGGCCTTTATAAAAAGGAACTATCCAATACCTCGCCAGAACCAAGTAACAGTATTTTACGGGGCA
CAAATCAAGAACAATAAGACAGGACTGTAAAGATGGACGCATTGAACTCCAAAGAACAACAAGAGTTCCA
AAAAGTAGTGGAACAAAAGCAAATGAAGGATTTCATGCGTTTGTACTCTAATCTGGTAGAAAGATGTTTC
ACAGACTGTGTCAATGACTTCACAACATCAAAGCTAACCAATAAGGAACAAACATGCATCATGAAGTGCT
CAGAAAAGTTCTTGAAGCATAGCGAACGTGTAGGGCAGCGTTTCCAAGAACAAAACGCTGCCTTGGGACA
AGGCTTGGGCCGATAAGGTGTACTGGCGTATATATATCTAATTATGTATCTCTGGTGTAGCCCATTTTTA
GCATGTAAATATAAAGACCGAGCGGCCGCGTGTTACAACCAATTAACCAATTCTGATTAGAAAAACTCAT
CGAGCATCAAATGAAACTGCAATTTATTCATATCAGGATTATCAATACCATATTTTTGAAAAAGCCGTTT
CTGTAATGAAGGAGAAAACTCACCGAGGCAGTTCCATAGGATGGCAAGATCCTGGTATCGGTCTGCGATT
CCGACTCGTCCAACATCAATACAACCTATTAATTTCCCCTCGTCAAAAATAAGGTTATCAAGTGAGAAAT
CACCATGAGTGACGACTGAATCCGGTGAGAATGGCAAAAGCTTATGCATTTCTTTCCAGACTTGTTCAAC
AGGCCAGCCATTACGCTCGTCATCAAAATCACTCGCATCAACCAAACCGTTATTCATTCGTGATTGCGCC
TGAGCGAGGCGAAATACGCGATCGCTGTTAAAAGGACAATTACAAACAGGAATCGAATGCAACCGGCGCA
GGAACACTGCCAGCGCATCAACAATATTTTCACCTGAATCAGGATATTCTTCTAATACCTGGAATGCTGT
TTTCCCGGGGATCGCAGTGGTGAGTAACCATGCATCATCAGGAGTACGGATAAAATGCTTGATGGTCGGA
AGAGGCATAAATTCCGTCAGCCAGTTTAGTCTGACCATCTCATCTGTAACATCATTGGCAACGCTACCTT
TGCCATGTTTCAGAAACAACTCTGGCGCATCGGGCTTCCCATACAATCGATAGATTGTCGCACCTGATTG
CCCGACATTATCGCGAGCCCATTTATACCCATATAAATCAGCATCCATGTTGGAATTTAATCGCGGCCTG
GAGCAAGACGTTTCCCGTTGAATATGGCTCATAACACCCCTTGTATTACTGTTTATGTAAGCAGACAGTT
TTATTGTTCATGATGATATATTTTTATCTTGTGCAATGTAACATCAGAGATTTTGAGACACAACGTGGCT
TTGTTGAATAAATCGAACTTTTGCTGAGTTGAAGGATCAGTCATGACCAAAATCCCTTAACGTGAGTTTT
CGTTCCACTGAGCGTCAGACCCCGTAGAAAAGATCAAAGGATCTTCTTGAGATCCTTTTTTTCTGCGCGT
AATCTGCTGCTTGCAAACAAAAAAACCACCGCTACCAGCGGTGGTTTGTTTGCCGGATCAAGAGCTACCA
ACTCTTTTTCCGAAGGTAACTGGCTTCAGCAGAGCGCAGATACCAAATACTGTTCTTCTAGTGTAGCCGT
AGTTAGGCCACCACTTCAAGAACTCTGTAGCACCGCCTACATACCTCGCTCTGCTAATCCTGTTACCAGT
GGCTGCTGCCAGTGGCGATAAGTCGTGTCTTACCGGGTTGGACTCAAGACGATAGTTACCGGATAAGGCG
CAGCGGTCGGGCTGAACGGGGGGTTCGTGCACACAGCCCAGCTTGGAGCGAACGACCTACACCGAACTGA
GATACCTACAGCGTGAGCTATGAGAAAGCGCCACGCTTCCCGAAGGGAGAAAGGCGGACAGGTATCCGGT
AAGCGGCAGGGTCGGAACAGGAGAGCGCACGAGGGAGCTTCCAGGGGGAAACGCCTGGTATCTTTATAGT
CCTGTCGGGTTTCGCCACCTCTGACTTGAGCGTCGATTTTTGTGATGCTCGTCAGGGGGGCGGAGCCTAT
GGAAAAACGCCAGCAACGCGGCCTTTTTACGGTTCCTGGCCTTTTGCTGGCCTTTTGCTCACATGTTCTT
TCCTGCGTTATCCCCTGATTCTGTGGATAACCGTGCGGCCGCCAATGCTAAATTCGAGTGAAACACAGGA
AGATCAGAAAATCCTCATTTCATCCATATTAACAATAATTTCAAATGTTTATTTGCATTATTTGAAACTA
GGCAAGACAAGCAACGAAACGTTTTTGAAAATTTTGAGTATTTTCAATAAATTTGTAGAGGACTCAGATA
TTGAAAAAAAGCTACAGCAATTAATACTTGATAAGAAGAGTATTGAGAAGGGCAACGGTTCATCATCTCA
TGGATCTGCACATGAACAAACACCAGAGTCAAACGACGTTGAAATTGAGGCTACTGCGCCAATTGATGAC
AATACAGACGATGATAACAAACCGAAGTTATCTGATGTAGAAAAGGATTAAAGATGCTAAGAGATAGTGA
TGATATTTCATAAATAATGTAATTCTATATATGTTAATTACCTTTTTTGCGAGGCATATTTATGGTGAAG
GATAAGTTTTGACCATCAAAGAAGGTTAATGTGGCTGTGGTTTCAGGGTCCATAAAGCCCACATGGATAA
CATTACCCCTGAATTCGCATCTAGACTGAACTGGCCGATAATTGCAGACGAACGAAGAGGATGTCCAATA
TTTTTTTTAAGGAATAAGGATACTTCAAGACTAGATTCCCCCCTGCATTCCCATCAGAACCGTAAACCTT
GGCGCTTTCCTTGGGAAGTATTCAAGAAGTGCCTTGTCCGGTTTCTGTGGCTCACAAACCAGCGCGCCCG
ATATGGCTTTCTTTTCACTTATGAATGTACCAGTACGGGACAATTAGAACGCTCCTGTAACAATCTCTTT
GCAAATGTGGGGTTACATTCTAACCATGTCACACTGCTGACGAAATTCAAAGTAAAAAAAAATGGGACCA
CGTCTTGAGAACGATAGATTTTCTTTATTTTACATTGAACAGTCGTTGTCTCAGCGCGCTTTATGTTTTC
ATTCATACTTCATATTATAAAATAACAAAAGAAGAATTTCATATTCACGCCCAAGAAATCAGGCTGCTTT
CCAAATGCAATTGACACTTCATTAGCCATCACACAAAACTCTTTCTTGCTGGAGCTTCTTTTAAAAAAGA
CCTCAGTACACCAAACACGTTACCCGACCTCGTTATTTTACGACAACTATGATAAAATTCTGAAGAAAAA
ATAAAAAAATTTTCATACTTCTTGCTTTTATTTAAACCATTGAATGATTTCTTTTGAACAAAACTACCTG
TTTCACCAAAGGAAATAGAAAGAAAAAATCAATTAGAAGAAAACAAAAAACAAAAGATCTATGGATAAAG
CGGAATTAATTCCCGAGCCTCCAAAAAAGAAGAGAAAGGTCGAATTGGGTACCGCCGCCTCGGAGCTCCA
CTTAGACGGCGAGGACGTGGCGATGGCGCATGCCGACGCGCTAGACGATTTCGATCTGGACATGTTGGGG
GACGGGGATTCCCCGGGTCCGGGATTTACCCCCCACGACTCCGCCCCCTACGGCGCTCTGGATATGGCCG
ACTTCGAGTTTGAGCAGATGTTTACCGATGCCCTTGGAATTGACGAGTACGGTGGGTTTAATACGACTCA
CTATAGGGCGAGCGCCGAAGCTAGCGCCACCATGAATGGAGCTATAGGAGGTGACCTTTTGCTCAATTTT
CCTGACATGTCGGTCCTAGAGCGCCAAAGGGCTCACCTCAAGTACCTCAATCCCACCTTTGATTCTCCTC
TCGCCGGCTTCTTTGCCGATTCTTCAATGATTACCGGCGGCGAGATGGACAGCTATCTTTCGACTGCCGG
TTTGAATCTTCCGATGATGTACGGTGAAACGACGGTGGAAGGTGATTCAAGACTCTCAATTTCGCCGGAA
ACGACGCTTGGGACTGGAAATTTCAAGAAACGGAAGTTTGATACAGAGACTAAGGATTGTAATGAGAAGA
AGAAGAAGATGACGATGAACAGAGATGACCTAGTAGAAGAAGGAGAAGAAGAGAAGTCGAAAATAACAGA
GCAAAACAATGGGAGCACAAAAAGCATCAAGAAGATGAAACACAAAGCCAAGAAAGAAGAGAACAATTTC
TCTAATGATTCATCTAAAGTGACGAAGGAATTGGAGAAAACGGATTATATTCATGTTCGTGCACGACGAG
GCCAAGCCACTGATAGTCACAGCATAGCAGAACGAGTTAGAAGAGAAAAGATCAGTGAGAGAATGAAGTT
TCTACAAGATTTGGTTCCTGGATGCGACAAGATCACAGGCAAAGCAGGGATGCTTGATGAAATCATTAAC
TATGTTCAGTCTCTTCAGAGACAAATCGAGTTCTTATCGATGAAACTAGCAATTGTGAATCCAAGGCCGG
ATTTTGATATGGATGACATTTTTGCCAAAGAGGTTGCCTCAACTCCAATGACTGTGGTGCCATCTCCTGA
AATGGTTCTTTCCGGTTATTCTCATGAGATGGTTCACTCTGGTTATTCTAGTGAGATGGTTAACTCCGGT
TACCTTCATGTCAATCCAATGCAGCAAGTGAATACCAGTTCTGATCCATTGTCATGCTTCAACAATGGCG
AAGCTCCTTCGATGTGGGACTCTCATGTGCAGAATCTCTATGGCAATTTAGGAGTACCGGTCATCGAGCT
CGAGCTGCAGATGAATCGTAGATACGGATCCTAACTCGAGAGCTTTTGATTAAGCCTTCTAGTCCAAAAA
ACACGTTTTTTTGTCATTTATTTCATTTTCTTAGAATAGTTTAGTTTATTCATTTTATAGTCACGAATGT
TTTATGATTCTATATAGGGTTGCAAACAAGCATTTTTCATTTTATGTTAAAACAATTTCAGGTTTACCTT
TTATTCTGCTTGTGGTGACGCGTGTATCCGCCCGCTCTTTTGGTCACCCATGTATGCTGCCAAACCAGAT
GTCAACACAGCTACAACGAAGAGGATGTCCAATATTTTTTTTAAGGAATAAGGATACTTCAAGACTAGAT
TCCCCCCTGCATTCCCATCAGAACCGTAAACCTTGGCGCTTTCCTTGGGAAGTATTCAAGAAGTGCCTTG
TCCGGTTTCTGTGGCTCACAAACCAGCGCGCCCGATATGGCTTTCTTTTCACTTATGAATGTACCAGTAC
GGGACAATTAGAACGCTCCTGTAACAATCTCTTTGCAAATGTGGGGTTACATTCTAACCATGTCACACTG
CTGACGAAATTCAAAGTAAAAAAAAATGGGACCACGTCTTGAGAACGATAGATTTTCTTTATTTTACATT
GAACAGTCGTTGTCTCAGCGCGCTTTATGTTTTCATTCATACTTCATATTATAAAATAACAAAAGAAGAA
TTTCATATTCACGCCCAAGAAATCAGGCTGCTTTCCAAATGCAATTGACACTTCATTAGCCATCACACAA
AACTCTTTCTTGCTGGAGCTTCTTTTAAAAAAGACCTCAGTACACCAAACACGTTACCCGACCTCGTTAT
TTTACGACAACTATGATAAAATTCTGAAGAAAAAATAAAAAAATTTTCATACTTCTTGCTTTTATTTAAA
CCATTGAATGATTTCTTTTGAACAAAACTACCTGTTTCACCAAAGGAAATAGAAAGAAAAAATCAATTAG
AAGAAAACAAAAAACAAAAGATCTATGGCCCCCAAGAAGAAGAGGAAGGTTGGTATTCACGGGGGTACCC
GCCCATATGCTTGCCCTGTCGAGTCCTGCGATCGCCGCTTTTCTCGCTCGGATGAGCTTACCCGCCATAT
CCGCATCCATACCGGTCAGAAGCCCTTCCAGTGTCGAATCTGCATGCGTAACTTCAGTCGTAGTGACCAC
CTTACCACCCACATCCGCACCCACACAGGCGAGAAGCCTTTTGCCTGTGACATTTGTGGGAGGAAGTTTG
CCAGGAGTGATGAACGCAAGAGGCATACCAAAATCCATACAGGTGCTAGCTTCATGAAGATGGACAAAAA
GACTATAGTTTGGTTTAGAAGAGATCTAAGGATTGAGGATAATCCTGCATTAGCAGCAGCTGCTCACGAA
GGATCTGTTTTTCCTGTCTTCATTTGGTGTCCTGAAGAAGAAGGACAGTTTTATCCTGGAAGAGCTTCAA
GATGGTGGATGAAACAATCACTTGCTCACTTATCTCAATCCTTGAAGGCTCTTGGATCTGACCTCACTTT
AATCAAAACCCACAACACGATTTCAGCGATCTTGGATTGTATCCGCGTTACCGGTGCTACAAAAGTCGTC
TTTAACCACCTCTATGATCCTGTTTCGTTAGTTCGGGACCATACCGTAAAGGAGAAGCTGGTGGAACGTG
GGATCTCTGTGCAAAGCTACAATGGAGATCTATTGTATGAACCGTGGGAGATATACTGCGAAAAGGGCAA
ACCTTTTACGAGTTTCAATTCTTACTGGAAGAAATGCTTAGATATGTCGATTGAATCCGTTATGCTTCCT
CCTCCTTGGCGGTTGATGCCAATAACTGCAGCGGCTGAAGCGATTTGGGCGTGTTCGATTGAAGAACTAG
GGCTGGAGAATGAGGCCGAGAAACCGAGCAATGCGTTGTTAACTAGAGCTTGGAGTCCAGGATGGAGCAA
TGCTGATAAGTTACTAAATGAGTTCATCGAGAAGCAGTTGATAGATTATGCAAAGAACAGCAAGAAAGTT
GTTGGGAATTCTACTTCACTACTTTCTCCGTATCTCCATTTCGGGGAAATAAGCGTCAGACACGTTTTCC
AGTGTGCCCGGATGAAACAAATTATATGGGCAAGAGATAAGAACAGTGAAGGAGAAGAAAGTGCAGATCT
TTTTCTTAGGGGAATCGGTTTAAGAGAGTATTCTCGGTATATATGTTTCAACTTCCCGTTTACTCACGAG
CAATCGTTGTTGAGTCATCTTCGGTTTTTCCCTTGGGATGCTGATGTTGATAAGTTCAAGGCCTGGAGAC
AAGGCAGGACCGGTTATCCGTTGGTGGATGCCGGAATGAGAGAGCTTTGGGCTACCGGATGGATGCATAA
CAGAATAAGAGTGATTGTTTCAAGCTTTGCTGTGAAGTTTCTTCTCCTTCCATGGAAATGGGGAATGAAG
TATTTCTGGGATACACTTTTGGATGCTGATTTGGAATGTGACATCCTTGGCTGGCAGTATATCTCTGGGA
GTATCCCCGATGGCCACGAGCTTGATCGCTTGGACAATCCCGCGTTACAAGGCGCCAAATATGACCCAGA
AGGTGAGTACATAAGGCAATGGCTTCCCGAGCTTGCGAGATTGCCAACTGAATGGATCCATCATCCATGG
GACGCTCCTTTAACCGTACTCAAAGCTTCTGGTGTGGAACTCGGAACAAACTATGCGAAACCCATTGTAG
ACATCGACACAGCTCGTGAGCTACTAGCTAAAGCTATTTCAAGAACCCGTGAAGCACAGATCATGATCGG
AGCAGCAGCCCGGGGATCCTAACTCGAGGCCAATTGGTGCGGCAATTGATAATAACGAAAATGTCTTTTA
ATGATCTGGGTATAATGAGGAATTTTCCGAACGTTTTTACTTTATATATATATATACATGTAACATATAT
TCTATACGCTATAGAGAAAGGAAATTTTTCAATTAAAAAAAAAATAGAGAAAGAGTTTCACTTCTTGATT
ATCGCTAACACTAATGGTTGAAGTACTGCTACTTTAATTTTATGCTGGATGCACACACTGGCTTAAGATG
ACAACGACTAGAGATCTATGTGAGGATCCTAACTCGAGATCGAGCTG
Features (pLannotate 1.2.2; 12 found; start..end, strand, type, name):
     45..221     +  promoter       URA3 promoter (fragment): S. cerevisiae URA3
    222..1025    +  CDS            URA3: orotidine-5'-phosphate decarboxylase, required for uracil biosynthesis; S. cerevisiae URA3; yeast auxotrophic marker, counterselectable with 5-fluoroorotic acid (5-FOA)
   1293..1553    +  CDS            TIM9: TIM9_YEAST - Experimental evidence at protein level: Swiss-Prot protein existence level 1. Mitochondrial intermembrane chaperone that participates in the import and insertion of multi-pass transmembrane proteins into the mitochondrial inner membrane. Also required for the transfer of beta- barrel precursors from the TOM complex to the sorting and assembly machinery (SAM complex) of the outer membrane. Acts as a chaperone-like protein that protects the hydrophobic precursors from aggregation and guide them through the mitochondrial intermembrane space. Compared to TIM10, it may have a strong st
   1667..2482    -  CDS            KanR: aminoglycoside phosphotransferase; aph(3')-Ia; confers resistance to kanamycin in bacteria or G418 (Geneticin®) in eukaryotes
   2707..3295    +  rep_origin     ori: high-copy-number ColE1/pMB1/pBR322/pUC origin of replication
   3402..3758    +  CDS            GEA2 (fragment): GEA2_YEAST - Experimental evidence at protein level: Swiss-Prot protein existence level 1. Activates the ARF proteins by exchanging bound GDP for free GTP. Plays a role in maintaining mitochondrial morphology (PubMed:25190516). From Saccharomyces cerevisiae (strain ATCC 204508 / S288c) (Baker's yeast).
   4711..4730    +  CDS            SV40 NLS (fragment): nuclear localization signal of SV40 (simian virus 40) large T antigen
   4753..4956    +  CDS            VP16 AD (fragment): transcriptional activation domain of herpes simplex virus protein VP16 (Triezenberg et al., 1988; Cousens et al., 1989); UL48
   4959..4977    +  promoter       T7 promoter: promoter for bacteriophage T7 RNA polymerase
   5002..6006    +  CDS            BHLH63: BH063_ARATH - Also known as CIB1, EN84. Experimental evidence at protein level: Swiss-Prot protein existence level 1. Transcription factor that binds DNA to G box 5'-CACGTG-3' and, to a lower extent, to E-box 5'-CANNTG-3' in vitro. Binds to chromatin DNA of the FT gene and promotes its expression, and thus triggers flowering in response to blue light. From Arabidopsis thaliana (Mouse-ear cress).
   7070..7241    +  CDS            ZFHD1 (DNA binding domain) (fragment): composite human DNA-binding domain composed of domains from the transcription factors Zif268 and Oct-1 (Pomerantz et al., 1995)
   7334..8827    +  CDS            CRY2PHR: N-terminal photolyase homology region of Arabidopsis thaliana cryptochrome 2 binds to CIB1 upon exposure to blue light (Kennedy et al., 2010)
