[The description below was written by a language model from this plasmid's Addgene catalogue record and pLannotate feature annotations shown in this document.]
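Description:
pMM0652 is a yeast integrating expression plasmid from a yeast optogenetic toolkit for light-controlled gene expression in Saccharomyces cerevisiae. The record names no parental backbone. In E. coli it is propagated through a high-copy ColE1-type origin with kanamycin selection (KanR, aph(3')-Ia). No yeast replication origin is annotated. Instead, the insert is described as flanked by URA3 5' and 3' homology regions, and the GEA2 and TIM9 fragments picked up in the feature table fit with genomic sequence neighbouring the URA3 locus serving as those arms. A complete URA3 gene with its promoter provides uracil-prototrophy selection in yeast and can be counterselected with 5-FOA.

The payload consists of two expression units encoding the halves of a blue-light-inducible split transcription factor. Both are driven by the RPL18B promoter, which the catalogue calls "medium" strength. The first unit expresses an SV40 NLS fused to the VP16 activation domain and Arabidopsis CIB1 (annotated as BHLH63), ending with the ENO1 terminator. The second expresses an SV40 NLS fused to a zinc-finger DNA-binding domain (annotated as a ZFHD1/Zif268-type fragment) and the CRY2 photolyase homology region, ending with the SSA1 terminator. Under blue light, CRY2PHR binds CIB1, which brings VP16 to promoters carrying the zinc-finger binding site. A spacer occupies the position after the second unit, and neither the insert name nor the feature table lists a reporter or light-responsive target gene. A short T7 promoter annotated between VP16 and CIB1 lies inside the fusion and is probably a carried-over linker sequence.

The stated purpose is to act as a control for the effects of integrating and expressing the optogenetic machinery itself.
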