Addgene plasmid #129013: pMM0652
Purpose: Control for optogenetic machinery (pMEDIUM-VP16-CIB1/pMEDIUM-ZCRY2PHR) integration effects
Depositing lab: Megan McClean. Depositing organization: University of Wisconsin, Madison. Publication: A yeast optogenetic toolkit (yOTK) for gene expression control in Saccharomyces cerevisiae. An-Adirekkun JM, Stewart CJ, Geller SH, Patel MT, Melendez J, Oakes BL, Noyes MB, McClean MN. Biotechnol Bioeng. 2019 Dec 2. doi: 10.1002/bit.27234. PubMed 31788779.
Backbone
  Vector backbone: NA
  Vector type: Yeast Expression
Growth in bacteria
  Bacterial resistance: Kanamycin, 50 μg/mL
  Growth temperature: 37°C
  Growth strain: DH5alpha
  Copy number: High Copy
Gene/Insert
  Gene/Insert name: 5' URA3-pRPL18B-SV40NLS-VP16-CIB1-tENO1-pRPL18B-SV40NLS-ZCRY2PHR-tSSA1-Spacer-URA3 URA3 3'-KanR-ColE1
  Species: S. cerevisiae (budding yeast)
  Cloning method: Restriction Enzyme; 5′ cloning site unknown (unknown if destroyed); 3′ cloning site unknown (unknown if destroyed)
Terms and licenses: Academic/Nonprofit Terms; Industry Terms: Not Available to Industry
How to cite: pMM0652 was a gift from Megan McClean (Addgene plasmid # 129013 ; http://n2t.net/addgene:129013 ; RRID:Addgene_129013)
